Addgene plasmid #24930: pcDNA3-Hbxadr-Hatag
Depositing lab: Xin Wang. Publication: Interaction of the hepatitis B virus X protein with the Crm1-dependent nuclear export pathway. Forgues M, Marrogi AJ, Spillare EA, Wu CG, Yang Q, Yoshida M, Wang XW. J Biol Chem. 2001 Jun 22. 276(25):22797-803. 10.1074/jbc.M101259200 PubMed 11287420.
Backbone
  Vector backbone: pcDNA3-HA
  Backbone manufacturer: Invitrogen
  Backbone size w/o insert (bp): 5300
  Vector type: Mammalian Expression
Growth in bacteria
  Bacterial resistance: Ampicillin, 100 μg/mL
  Growth temperature: 37°C
  Growth strain: DH5alpha
  Copy number: High Copy
Gene/Insert
  Gene/Insert name: HBx
  Species: HBV
  Insert size (bp): 529
  Tag / fusion protein: HA (C terminal on insert)
  Cloning method: Restriction Enzyme; 5′ cloning site BamHI (not destroyed); 3′ cloning site HindIII (not destroyed)
  Sequencing primers: 5′ CMV-F; 3′ BGH-rev
Terms and licenses: Academic/Nonprofit Terms; Industry Terms: Not Available to Industry
How to cite: pcDNA3-Hbxadr-Hatag was a gift from Xin Wang (Addgene plasmid # 24930 ; http://n2t.net/addgene:24930 ; RRID:Addgene_24930)
