[The description below was written by a language model from this plasmid's Addgene catalogue record.]
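Description:
pcDNA3-Hbxadr-Hatag is a mammalian expression plasmid built on pcDNA3-HA, an HA-tag-bearing derivative of the commercial pcDNA3 backbone (about 5.3 kb without insert). It is propagated in E. coli as a high-copy plasmid under ampicillin selection. The record does not include a feature table, so individual backbone elements are not itemised. However, the listed sequencing primers (CMV forward and BGH reverse) match the standard pcDNA3 layout, in which the insert sits between the CMV immediate-early promoter and the bovine growth hormone polyadenylation signal. pcDNA3 vectors normally also carry a neomycin resistance cassette for G418 selection in mammalian cells, but the record does not state this for this construct.

The payload is the hepatitis B virus X gene (HBx), an insert of roughly 530 bp. The "adr" in the plasmid name presumably refers to the HBV adr subtype, although the record does not say so explicitly. The insert was cloned between BamHI and HindIII sites, both of which are retained, and it is fused to a C-terminal HA epitope tag. The tag allows the small viral regulatory protein to be detected or immunoprecipitated with anti-HA antibodies.

The associated publication concerns the interaction of HBx with the Crm1-dependent nuclear export pathway. This suggests the plasmid was used for transient expression of tagged HBx in cultured mammalian cells, to follow its subcellular localisation and its association with host factors. More generally, it can serve as a source of epitope-tagged HBx for studies of HBV X protein function in transfected cells.
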