>Addgene plasmid #24930 | pcDNA3-Hbxadr-Hatag | addgene partial sequence | sequence record 30732 | 24930 with BGH-rev
GTGACCTATAGAAATAGGGCCCTCAGGCATAATCTGGCACATCATAAGGGTATCTAGAGGCAGAGGTGAA
AAAGTTGCATGGTGCTGGTGAACAGACCAATTTATGCCTACAGCCTCCTAGTACAAAGACCTTTAACCTA
ATCTCCTCCCCCAACTCCTCCCAGTCTTTAAACAAACAGTCTTTGAAGTATGCCTCAAGGTCGGTTGTTG
ACATTGCTGAGAGTCCAAGAGTCCTCTTATGTAAGAGCTTGGGCAAGACCTGGTGGCCGTTCACGGTGGT
CTCCATGCGACGTGCAGAGGTGAAGCGAAGTGCACACGGTCCGGCAGATGAGAAGGCACAGACGGGGAGA
CCGCGTAAAGAGAGGTGCGCCCCGTGGTCGGCTGGAACGGCAGAGAAAGCAAGGGACGGTAGAGGCCCAA
ACGGCCCCGAGACGGGTCGTCCGCGGGATTCAGCGCCGACGGGACGTAGACAAAGGACGTCCCGCGCAGG
ATCCAGTTGGCAGCACACCCGAGCAGCCATCAGATCCGAGCTCGGTACCAAGCTTGGGTCTCCCTATAGT
GAGTCGTATTAATTTCGATAAGCCAGTAAGCAGTGGGTTCTCTAGTTAGCCAGAGAGCTCTGCTTATATA
GACCTCCCACCGTACACGCCTACCGCCCATTTGCGTCAATGGGGCGGAGTTGTTACGACATTTTGGAAAG
TCCCGTTGATTTTGGTGCCAAAACAAACTCCCATTGACGTCAATGGGGTGGAGACTTGNAAAATCCCCGT
GAGTCAAACCGCTATCCACGCCCATTGATGTACTGCCAAAAACCGCATCAACCATGGGTAATAGCCGATG
ACTAATACGTA
